>Addgene plasmid #173450 | pBN088 | addgene full sequence | sequence record 344803 | Addgene NGS Result
AAGAAACCAATTGTCCATATTGCATCAGACATTGCCGTCACTGCGTCTTTTACTGGCTCTTCTCGCTAAC
CAAACCGGTAACCCCGCTTATTAAAAGCATTCTGTAACAAAGCGGGACCAAAGCCATGACAAAAACGCGT
AACAAAAGTGTCTATAATCACGGCAGAAAAGTCCACATTGATTATTTGCACGGCGTCACACTTTGCTATG
CCATAGCATTTTTATCCATAAGATTAGCGGATCCTACCTGACGCTTTTTATCGCAACTCTCTACTGTTTC
TCCATACCCGTTTTTTTGGGCTAGCAGGAGGAATTCACCATGACTTCAGTCACATCTAAGCAATCAACGA
TACTAGGATCTGATGAAATAGATTTAGGTCGCGTTATCGGTGAGCTAATTGATCATCGTAAGCTTATTAT
ATCTATAACATCGGTTTTTACCTTATTTGCAATACTCTATGCATTATTAGCGACTCCTATCTATGAGACG
GATGCGCTAATTCAAATAGAGCAGAAGCAAGGTAATGCTATACTAAGCAGTCTAAGTCAGGTTTTACCTG
ATGGCCAACCCCAATCTGCACCTGAAACAGCTTTGCTACAATCTCGAATGATTCTTGGCAAAACTATAGA
TGATTTAAACCTTCAGATTCAAATTGAACAAAAATATTTTCCTGTTATTGGCCGTGGGTTAGCAAGATTA
ATGGGAGAAAAACCAGGTAATATTGATATTACTCGGTTATATTTGCCTGATAGTGACGATATTAGTAATA
ATACTCCTAGTATAATATTAACAGTAAAAGATAAAGAAAATTATTCGATCAATAGCGATGGTATTCAACT
CAATGGGGTTGTAGGGACGTTATTAAATGAAAAAGGGATATCATTACTGGTTAACGAAATCGATGCTAAA
CCTGGAGATCAATTTGTTATTACACAGTTGCCTCGATTAAAGGCCATTTCTGATCTTTTAAAAAGTTTTA
GCGTTGCTGATTTGGGTAAAGATACGGGAATGTTAACGTTGACTCTTACTGGAGATAACCCAAAAAGAAT
ATCTCATATTTTGGACAGTATCAGTCAGAACTATCTTGCACAGAACATTGCTAGACAAGCTGCGCAGGAT
GCTAAAAGTCTCGAGTTTTTAAATCAACAATTACCCAAAGTTCGTGCCGAATTAGATTCTGCGGAAGACA
AGTTAAATGCTTATCGTAAGCAAAAAGACTCTGTTGACTTGAATATGGAAGCTAAATCAGTACTTGATCA
AATAGTTAACGTTGATAATCAACTAAATGAATTAACCTTCCGTGAGGCAGAAGTTTCACAGCTATATACT
AAGGAACATCCTACTTATAAGGCGTTAATGGAAAAACGGCAAACACTTCAAGAAGAAAAATCTAAACTTA
ATAAGCGCGTTAGTAGTATGCCCTCGACCCAGCAGGAGGTTCTGCGATTAAGTCGAGATGTTGAATCTGG
TCGTGCTGTATATTTGCAATTGCTAAATCGGCAACAAGAATTAAACATTGCCAAATCAAGTGCTATTGGC
AACGTTAGAATTATTGATAATGCTGTAACAGATCCTAATCCTGTAAGACCAAAGAAGACTATCATAATTG
TAATAGGTGTTGTTTTAGGGCTAATCGTTTCGGTTGTACTGGTATTGTTCCAAGTGTTTCTACGCCGTGG
TATCGAATCCCCAGAGCAACTCGAAGAAATCGGAATAAACGTGTATGCAAGTATTCCAATATCTGAATGG
CTTACAAAAAATGCTCGTCAGTCAGGGAAAGTCAGAAAAAATCAGTCAGACACATTGCTTGCTGTTGGTA
ATCCTGCCGATTTAGCTGTTGAGGCCATTCGTGGTTTACGCACAAGTTTGCATTTTGCAATGATGGAAGC
AAAAAATAATGTCCTAATGATATCGGGTGCTAGTCCAAGCGCAGGTATGACTTTTATTAGCAGTAACTTG
GCAGCCACTATAGCAATTACAGGGAAAAAAGTTTTATTCATTGATGCTGACCTTCGTAAGGGATATGCTC
ATAAAATGTTTGGTCATAAAAACGATAAAGGATTATCTGAGTTTTTATCTGGACAAGCCGCTGCTGAAAT
GATCATTGATAAAGTAGAAGGGGGGGGATTTGATTACATTGGTCGTGGACAAATTCCTCCAAACCCAGCT
GAATTACTTATGCATCCGCGTTTTGAACAATTATTAAATTGGGCCTCACAAAATTATGATTTAATTATAA
TAGATACACCTCCAATTTTGGCAGTGACAGATGCTGCGATTATTGGTCGATATGCTGGAACATGTCTATT
AGTCGCTCGCTTTGAAAAAAATACTGTTAAAGAAATTGATGTAAGTATGAAGCGGTTTGAGCAAAGTGGT
GTGGTAGTCAAAGGCTGTATACTTAACGGTGTTGTAAAGAAAGCTAGCAGCTACTATAGATATGGCCATA
ATCATTATGGCTATTCTTATGAAGATAAAAAACACCACCACCACCACCACTGACTGCAGGCATGCAAGCT
TGGCTGTTTTGGCGGATGAGAGAAGATTTTCAGCCTGATACAGATTAAATCAGAACGCAGAAGCGGTCTG
ATAAAACAGAATTTGCCTGGCGGCAGTAGCGCGGTGGTCCCACCTGACCCCATGCCGAACTCAGAAGTGA
AACGCCGTAGCGCCGATGGTAGTGTGGGGTCTCCCCATGCGAGAGTAGGGAACTGCCAGGCATCAAATAA
AACGAAAGGCTCAGTCGAAAGACTGGGCCTTTCGTTTTATCTGTTGTTTGTCGGTGAACGCTCTCCTGAG
TAGGACAAATCCGCCGGGAGCGGATTTGAACGTTGCGAAGCAACGGCCCGGAGGGTGGCGGGCAGGACGC
CCGCCATAAACTGCCAGGCATCAAATTAAGCAGAAGGCCATCCTGACGGATGGCCTTTTTGCGTTTCTAC
AAACTCTTTTGTTTATTTTTCTAAATACATTCAAATATGTATCCGCTCATGAGACAATAACCCTGATAAA
TGCTTCAATAATATTGAAAAAGGAAGAGTATGAGTATTCAACATTTCCGTGTCGCCCTTATTCCCTTTTT
TGCGGCATTTTGCCTTCCTGTTTTTGCTCACCCAGAAACGCTGGTGAAAGTAAAAGATGCTGAAGATCAG
TTGGGTGCACGAGTGGGTTACATCGAACTGGATCTCAACAGCGGTAAGATCCTTGAGAGTTTTCGCCCCG
AAGAACGTTTTCCAATGATGAGCACTTTTAAAGTTCTGCTATGTGGCGCGGTATTATCCCGTGTTGACGC
CGGGCAAGAGCAACTCGGTCGCCGCATACACTATTCTCAGAATGACTTGGTTGAGTACTCACCAGTCACA
GAAAAGCATCTTACGGATGGCATGACAGTAAGAGAATTATGCAGTGCTGCCATAACCATGAGTGATAACA
CTGCGGCCAACTTACTTCTGACAACGATCGGAGGACCGAAGGAGCTAACCGCTTTTTTGCACAACATGGG
GGATCATGTAACTCGCCTTGATCGTTGGGAACCGGAGCTGAATGAAGCCATACCAAACGACGAGCGTGAC
ACCACGATGCCTGTAGCAATGGCAACAACGTTGCGCAAACTATTAACTGGCGAACTACTTACTCTAGCTT
CCCGGCAACAATTAATAGACTGGATGGAGGCGGATAAAGTTGCAGGACCACTTCTGCGCTCGGCCCTTCC
GGCTGGCTGGTTTATTGCTGATAAATCTGGAGCCGGTGAGCGTGGGTCTCGCGGTATCATTGCAGCACTG
GGGCCAGATGGTAAGCCCTCCCGTATCGTAGTTATCTACACGACGGGGAGTCAGGCAACTATGGATGAAC
GAAATAGACAGATCGCTGAGATAGGTGCCTCACTGATTAAGCATTGGTAACTGTCAGACCAAGTTTACTC
ATATATACTTTAGATTGATT
[125 nt withheld, positions 3941-4065]
C
[141 nt withheld, positions 4067-4207]
CCTTTGACGTTGGAGTCCACGTTCTTT
[37 nt withheld, positions 4235-4271]
ACCCTATCTCGGGCTATTCTTTTGATTTATAAGGGATTTTGCCGATTTCGGCCTATTGGTTAAAAAATGA
GCTGATTTAACAAAAATTTAACGCGAATTTTAACAAAATATTAACGTTTACAATTTAAAAGGATCTAGGT
GAAGATCCTTTTTGATAATCTCATGACCAAAATCCCTTAACGTGAGTTTTCGTTCCACTGAGCGTCAGAC
CCCGTAGAAAAGATCAAAGGATCTTCTTGAGATCCTTTTTTTCTGCGCGTAATCTGCTGCTTGCAAACAA
AAAAACCACCGCTACCAGCGGTGGTTTGTTTGCCGGATCAAGAGCTACCAACTCTTTTTCCGAAGGTAAC
TGGCTTCAGCAGAGCGCAGATACCAAATACTGTCCTTCTAGTGTAGCCGTAGTTAGGCCACCACTTCAAG
AACTCTGTAGCACCGCCTACATACCTCGCTCTGCTAATCCTGTTACCAGTGGCTGCTGCCAGTGGCGATA
AGTCGTGTCTTACCGGGTTGGACTCAAGACGATAGTTACCGGATAAGGCGCAGCGGTCGGGCTGAACGGG
GGGTTCGTGCACACAGCCCAGCTTGGAGCGAACGACCTACACCGAACTGAGATACCTACAGCGTGAGCTA
TGAGAAAGCGCCACGCTTCCCGAAGGGAGAAAGGCGGACAGGTATCCGGTAAGCGGCAGGGTCGGAACAG
GAGAGCGCACGAGGGAGCTTCCAGGGGGAAACGCCTGGTATCTTTATAGTCCTGTCGGGTTTCGCCACCT
CTGACTTGAGCGTCGATTTTTGTGATGCTCGTCAGGGGGGCGGAGCCTATGGAAAAACGCCAGCAACGCG
GCCTTTTTACGGTTCCTGGCCTTTTGCTGGCCTTTTGCTCACATGTTCTTTCCTGCGTTATCCCCTGATT
CTGTGGATAACCGTATTACCGCCTTTGAGTGAGCTGATACCGCTCGCCGCAGCCGAACGACCGAGCGCAG
CGAGTCAGTGAGCGAGGAAGCGGAAGAGCGCCTGATGCGGTATTTTCTCCTTACGCATCTGTGCGGTATT
TCACACCGCATAGGGTCATGGCTGCGCCCCGACACCCGCCAACACCCGCTGACGCGCCCTGACGGGCTTG
TCTGCTCCCGGCATCCGCTTACAGACAAGCTGTGACCGTCTCCGGGAGCTGCATGTGTCAGAGGTTTTCA
CCGTCATCACCGAAACGCGCGAGGCAGAAGGAGATGGCGCCCAACAGTCCCCCGGCCACGGGGCCTGCCA
CCATACCCACGCCGAAACAAGCGCTCATGAGCCCGAAGTGGCGAGCCCGATCTTCCCCATCGGTGATGTC
GGCGATATAGGCGCCAGCAACCGCACCTGTGGCGCCGGTGATGCCGGCCACGATGCGTCCGGCGTAGAGG
ATCTGCTCATGTTTGACAGCTTATCATCGATGCATAATGTGCCTGTCAAATGGACGAAGCAGGGATTCTG
CAAACCCTATGCTACTCCGTCAAGCCGTCAATTGTCTGATTCGTTACCAATTATGACAACTTGACGGCTA
CATCATTCACTTTTTCTTCACAACCGGCACGGAACTCGCTCGGGCTGGCCCCGGTGCATTTTTTAAATAC
CCGCGAGAAATAGAGTTGATCGTCAAAACCAACATTGCGACCGACGGTGGCGATAGGCATCCGGGTGGTG
CTCAAAAGCAGCTTCGCCTGGCTGATACGTTGGTCCTCGCGCCAGCTTAAGACGCTAATCCCTAACTGCT
GGCGGAAAAGATGTGACAGACGCGACGGCGACAAGCAAACATGCTGTGCGACGCTGGCGATATCAAAATT
GCTGTCTGCCAGGTGATCGCTGATGTACTGACAAGCCTCGCGTACCCGATTATCCATCGGTGGATGGAGC
GACTCGTTAATCGCTTCCATGCGCCGCAGTAACAATTGCTCAAGCAGATTTATCGCCAGCAGCTCCGAAT
AGCGCCCTTCCCCTTGCCCGGCGTTAATGATTTGCCCAAACAGGTCGCTGAAATGCGGCTGGTGCGCTTC
ATCCGGGCGAAAGAACCCCGTATTGGCAAATATTGACGGCCAGTTAAGCCATTCATGCCAGTAGGCGCGC
GGACGAAAGTAAACCCACTGGTGATACCATTCGCGAGCCTCCGGATGACGACCGTAGTGATGAATCTCTC
CTGGCGGGAACAGCAAAATATCACCCGGTCGGCAAACAAATTCTCGTCCCTGATTTTTCACCACCCCCTG
ACCGCGAATGGTGAGATTGAGAATATAACCTTTCATTCCCAGCGGTCGGTCGATAAAAAAATCGAGATAA
CCGTTGGCCTCAATCGGCGTTAAACCCGCCACCAGATGGGCATTAAACGAGTATCCCGGCAGCAGGGGAT
CATTTTGCGCTTCAGCCATACTTTTCATACTCCCGCCATTCAGAG
Features (pLannotate 1.2.2; 16 found; start..end, strand, type, name):
      1..285     +  promoter       araBAD promoter: araBAD; promoter of the L-arabinose operon of E. coli; the araC regulatory gene is transcribed in the opposite direction (Guzman et al., 1995)
    320..2437    +  CDS            YC06_KLEPN: Experimental evidence at protein level: Swiss-Prot protein existence level 1. From Klebsiella pneumoniae.
   2483..2500    +  CDS            9xHis (fragment): 9xHis affinity tag
   2504..2521    +  misc_feature   MCS (fragment): pUC18/19 multiple cloning site
   2605..2720    +  ncRNA          5S rRNA: Accession: RF00001 - 5S ribosomal RNA
   2724..2810    +  terminator     rrnB T1 terminator: Escherichia coli rrnB; transcription terminator T1 from the E. coli rrnB gene
   2902..2929    +  terminator     rrnB T2 terminator: transcription terminator T2 from the E. coli rrnB gene
   2948..3039    +  promoter       AmpR promoter: bla
   3040..3900    +  CDS            AmpR: β-lactamase; bla; confers resistance to ampicillin, carbenicillin, and related antibiotics
   3942..4322    +  rep_origin     M13 ori (sequence partly withheld): M13 bacteriophage origin of replication; arrow indicates direction of (+) strand synthesis
   4508..5096    +  rep_origin     ori: high-copy-number ColE1/pMB1/pBR322/pUC origin of replication
   5282..5333    -  misc_feature   bom (fragment): basis of mobility region from pBR322
   5449..5488    -  CDS            rop (fragment): Rop protein, which maintains plasmids at low copy number; rop
   5489..5674    -  CDS            TcR (fragment): tetracycline efflux protein; tet; confers resistance to tetracycline
   5684..5702    +  promoter       tet promoter (fragment): E. coli promoter for tetracycline efflux protein gene
   5792..6670    -  CDS            araC: L-arabinose regulatory protein; araC
