[The description below was written by a language model from this plasmid's Addgene catalogue record and pLannotate feature annotations shown in this document.]
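Description:
pBN088 is a bacterial expression plasmid built on the pBAD24 backbone for arabinose-inducible production of a mutant form of Wzc from Escherichia coli E69 (serotype O9a:K30). It is about 6.7 kb in total and carries a 2.2 kb insert introduced by Gibson assembly. It replicates in E. coli from a ColE1/pMB1-type origin and is selected with ampicillin through the bla β-lactamase gene and its own promoter. An M13 phage origin is also present, together with non-functional pBR322 remnants (fragments of bom, rop, the tetracycline resistance gene and its promoter) that are carried over from the backbone. The record lists the copy number as unknown.

The Wzc open reading frame sits downstream of the araBAD promoter. The divergently transcribed araC gene encodes the regulator that represses this promoter without L-arabinose and activates it when the sugar is supplied, which gives tight and titratable control. The coding sequence ends in a C-terminal hexahistidine tag for metal-affinity purification; the automated annotation labels it as a fragment of a longer His tag. Transcription is stopped by the rrnB T1 and T2 terminators, which are preceded by a 5S rRNA segment. The annotation software matched the insert to a Klebsiella pneumoniae homologue, but the catalogue entry identifies it as the E. coli protein.

The insert carries two substitutions, K540M and Y718E. The associated publication concerns how Wzc regulates bacterial capsule assembly, so the plasmid is evidently meant for producing this variant for such studies. The record does not spell out the functional rationale for each mutation.
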