Addgene plasmid #173450: pBN088
Purpose: express E. coli E69 (O9a:K30) Wzc_K540M with Y718E
Depositing lab: James Naismith. Depositing organization: University of Oxford. Publication: The molecular basis of regulation of bacterial capsule assembly by Wzc. Yang Y, Liu J, Clarke BR, Seidel L, Bolla JR, Ward PN, Zhang P, Robinson CV, Whitfield C, Naismith JH. Nat Commun. 2021 Jul 16;12(1):4349. doi: 10.1038/s41467-021-24652-1. PubMed 34272394.
Backbone
  Vector backbone: pBAD24
  Backbone size w/o insert (bp): 4542
  Total vector size (bp): 6698
  Vector type: Bacterial Expression
Growth in bacteria
  Bacterial resistance: Ampicillin, 100 μg/mL
  Growth temperature: 37°C
  Growth strain: DH5alpha
  Copy number: Unknown
Gene/Insert
  Gene/Insert name: E. coli E69 (O9a:K30) Wzc_K540M with Y718E
  Species: Escherichia coli
  Insert size (bp): 2184
  Mutation: K540M, Y718E
  Promoter: araBAD
  Tag / fusion protein: hexa-histidine tag (C terminal on insert)
  Cloning method: Gibson Cloning
  Sequencing primers: 5′ pBADF; 3′ pBADR
Terms and licenses: Academic/Nonprofit Terms; Industry Terms: Not Available to Industry
How to cite: pBN088 was a gift from James Naismith (Addgene plasmid # 173450 ; http://n2t.net/addgene:173450 ; RRID:Addgene_173450)
