>Addgene plasmid #173450 | pBN088 | depositor partial sequence | sequence record 336982 | E. coli E69 (O9a:K30) Wzc_K540M with Y718E
ATGACTTCAGTCACATCTAAGCAATCAACGATACTAGGATCTGATGAAATAGATTTAGGTCGCGTTATCG
GTGAGCTAATTGATCATCGTAAGCTTATTATATCTATAACATCGGTTTTTACCTTATTTGCAATACTCTA
TGCATTATTAGCGACTCCTATCTATGAGACGGATGCGCTAATTCAAATAGAGCAGAAGCAAGGTAATGCT
ATACTAAGCAGTCTAAGTCAGGTTTTACCTGATGGCCAACCCCAATCTGCACCTGAAACAGCTTTGCTAC
AATCTCGAATGATTCTTGGCAAAACTATAGATGATTTAAACCTTCAGATTCAAATTGAACAAAAATATTT
TCCTGTTATTGGCCGTGGGTTAGCAAGATTAATGGGAGAAAAACCAGGTAATATTGATATTACTCGGTTA
TATTTGCCTGATAGTGACGATATTAGTAATAATACTCCTAGTATAATATTAACAGTAAAAGATAAAGAAA
ATTATTCGATCAATAGCGATGGTATTCAACTCAATGGGGTTGTAGGGACGTTATTAAATGAAAAAGGGAT
ATCATTACTGGTTAACGAAATCGATGCTAAACCTGGAGATCAATTTGTTATTACACAGTTGCCTCGATTA
AAGGCCATTTCTGATCTTTTAAAAAGTTTTAGCGTTGCTGATTTGGGTAAAGATACGGGAATGTTAACGT
TGACTCTTACTGGAGATAACCCAAAAAGAATATCTCATATTTTGGACAGTATCAGTCAGAACTATCTTGC
ACAGAACATTGCTAGACAAGCTGCGCAGGATGCTAAAAGTCTCGAGTTTTTAAATCAACAATTACCCAAA
GTTCGTGCCGAATTAGATTCTGCGGAAGACAAGTTAAATGCTTATCGTAAGCAAAAAGACTCTGTTGACT
TGAATATGGAAGCTAAATCAGTACTTGATCAAATAGTTAACGTTGATAATCAACTAAATGAATTAACCTT
CCGTGAGGCAGAAGTTTCACAGCTATATACTAAGGAACATCCTACTTATAAGGCGTTAATGGAAAAACGG
CAAACACTTCAAGAAGAAAAATCTAAACTTAATAAGCGCGTTAGTAGTATGCCCTCGACCCAGCAGGAGG
TTCTGCGATTAAGTCGAGATGTTGAATCTGGTCGTGCTGTATATTTGCAATTGCTAAATCGGCAACAAGA
ATTAAACATTGCCAAATCAAGTGCTATTGGCAACGTTAGAATTATTGATAATGCTGTAACAGATCCTAAT
CCTGTAAGACCAAAGAAGACTATCATAATTGTAATAGGTGTTGTTTTAGGGCTAATCGTTTCGGTTGTAC
TGGTATTGTTCCAAGTGTTTCTACGCCGTGGTATCGAATCCCCAGAGCAACTCGAAGAAATCGGAATAAA
CGTGTATGCAAGTATTCCAATATCTGAATGGCTTACAAAAAATGCTCGTCAGTCAGGGAAAGTCAGAAAA
AATCAGTCAGACACATTGCTTGCTGTTGGTAATCCTGCCGATTTAGCTGTTGAGGCCATTCGTGGTTTAC
GCACAAGTTTGCATTTTGCAATGATGGAAGCAAAAAATAATGTCCTAATGATATCGGGTGCTAGTCCAAG
CGCAGGTATGACTTTTATTAGCAGTAACTTGGCAGCCACTATAGCAATTACAGGGAAAAAAGTTTTATTC
ATTGATGCTGACCTTCGTAAGGGATATGCTCATAAAATGTTTGGTCATAAAAACGATAAAGGATTATCTG
AGTTTTTATCTGGACAAGCCGCTGCTGAAATGATCATTGATAAAGTAGAAGGGGGGGGATTTGATTACAT
TGGTCGTGGACAAATTCCTCCAAACCCAGCTGAATTACTTATGCATCCGCGTTTTGAACAATTATTAAAT
TGGGCCTCACAAAATTATGATTTAATTATAATAGATACACCTCCAATTTTGGCAGTGACAGATGCTGCGA
TTATTGGTCGATATGCTGGAACATGTCTATTAGTCGCTCGCTTTGAAAAAAATACTGTTAAAGAAATTGA
TGTAAGTATGAAGCGGTTTGAGCAAAGTGGTGTGGTAGTCAAAGGCTGTATACTTAACGGTGTTGTAAAG
AAAGCTAGCAGCTACTATAGATATGGCCATAATCATTATGGCTATTCTTATGAAGATAAAAAACACCACC
ACCACCACCACTGA
